>Addgene plasmid #232579 | pRnr-ND | addgene full sequence | sequence record 472260 | Addgene NGS Result
TTGAGATCCTTTTTTTCTGCGCGTAATCTGCTGCTTGCAAACAAAAAAACCACCGCTACCAGCGGTGGTT
TGTTTGCCGGATCAAGAGCTACCAACTCTTTTTCCGAAGGTAACTGGCTTCAGCAGAGCGCAGATACCAA
ATACTGTCCTTCTAGTGTAGCCGTAGTTAGGCCACCACTTCAAGAACTCTGTAGCACCGCCTACATACCT
CGCTCTGCTAATCCTGTTACCAGTGGCTGCTGCCAGTGGCGATAAGTCGTGTCTTACCGGGTTGGACTCA
AGACGATAGTTACCGGATAAGGCGCAGCGGTCGGGCTGAACGGGGGGTTCGTGCACACAGCCCAGCTTGG
AGCGAACGACCTACACCGAACTGAGATACCTACAGCGTGAGCTATGAGAAAGCGCCACGCTTCCCGAAGG
GAGAAAGGCGGACAGGTATCCGGTAAGCGGCAGGGTCGGAACAGGAGAGCGCACGAGGGAGCTTCCAGGG
GGAAACGCCTGGTATCTTTATAGTCCTGTCGGGTTTCGCCACCTCTGACTTGAGCGTCGATTTTTGTGAT
GCTCGTCAGGGGGGCGGAGCCTATGGAAAAACGCCAGCAACGCGGCCTTTTTACGGTTCCTGGCCTTTTG
CTGGCCTTTTGCTCACATGTTCTTTCCTGCGTTATCCCCTGATTCTGTGGATAACCGTATTACCGCCTTT
GAGTGAGCTGATACCGCTCGCCGCAGCCGAACGACCGAGCGCAGCGAGTCAGTGAGCGAGGAAGCGGAAG
AGCGCCTGATGCGGTATTTTCTCCTTACGCATCTGTGCGGTATTTCACACCGCATAAATTCCGACACCAT
CGAATGGCGCAAAACCTTTCGCGGTATGGCATGATAGCGCCCGGAAGAGAGTCAATTCAGGGTGGTGAAT
GTGAAACCAGTAACGTTATACGATGTCGCAGAGTATGCCGGTGTCTCTTATCAGACCGTTTCCCGCGTGG
TGAACCAGGCCAGCCACGTTTCTGCGAAAACGCGGGAAAAAGTGGAAGCGGCGATGGCGGAGCTGAATTA
CATTCCCAACCGCGTGGCACAACAACTGGCGGGCAAACAGTCGTTGCTGATTGGCGTTGCCACCTCCAGT
CTGGCCCTGCACGCGCCGTCGCAAATTGTCGCGGCGATTAAATCTCGCGCCGATCAACTGGGTGCCAGCG
TGGTGGTGTCGATGGTAGAACGAAGCGGCGTCGAAGCCTGTAAAGCGGCGGTGCACAATCTTCTCGCGCA
ACGCGTCAGTGGGCTGATCATTAACTATCCGCTGGATGACCAGGATGCCATTGCTGTGGAAGCTGCCTGC
ACTAATGTTCCGGCGTTATTTCTTGATGTCTCTGACCAGACACCCATCAACAGTATTATTTTCTCCCATG
AAGACGGTACGCGACTGGGCGTGGAGCATCTGGTCGCATTGGGTCACCAGCAAATCGCGCTGTTAGCGGG
CCCATTAAGTTCTGTCTCGGCGCGTCTGCGTCTGGCTGGCTGGCATAAATATCTCACTCGCAATCAAATT
CAGCCGATAGCGGAACGGGAAGGCGACTGGAGTGCCATGTCCGGTTTTCAACAAACCATGCAAATGCTGA
ATGAGGGCATCGTTCCCACTGCGATGCTGGTTGCCAACGATCAGATGGCGCTGGGCGCAATGCGCGCCAT
TACCGAGTCCGGGCTGCGCGTTGGTGCGGATATCTCGGTAGTGGGATACGACGATACCGAAGACAGCTCA
TGTTATATCCCGCCGTTAACCACCATCAAACAGGATTTTCGCCTGCTGGGGCAAACCAGCGTGGACCGCT
TGCTGCAACTCTCTCAGGGCCAGGCGGTGAAGGGCAATCAGCTGTTGCCCGTCTCACTGGTGAAAAGAAA
AACCACCCTGGCGCCCAATACGCAAACCGCCTCTCCCCGCGCGTTGGCCGATTCATTAATGCAGCTGGCA
CGACAGGTTTCCCGACTGGAAAGCGGGCAGTGAGCGCAACGCAATTAATGTAAGTTAGCTCACTCATTAG
GCACCCCAGGCTTTACACTTTATGCTTCCGGCTCGTATGTTGTGTGGAATTGTGAGCGGATAACAATTTC
ACACAGGAAACAGCTATGACCATGATTACGGATTCACTGGCCGTCGTTTTACAACGTCGTGACTGGGAAA
ACCCTGGCGTTACCCAACTTAATCGCCTTGCAGCACATCCCCCTTTCGCCAGCTGGCGTAATAGCGAAGA
GGCCCGCACCGATCGCCCTTCCCAACAGTTGCGCAGCCTGAATGGCGAATGGCGCTTTGCCTGGTTTCCG
GCACCAGAAGCGGTGCCGGAAAGCTGGCTGGAGTGCGATCTTCCTGAGGCCGATACTGTCGTCGTCCCCT
CAAACTGGCAGATGCACGGTTACGATGCGCCCATCTACACCAACGTGACCTATCCCATTACGGTCAATCC
GCCGTTTGTTCCCACGGAGAATCCGACGGGTTGTTACTCGCTCACATTTAATGTTGATGAAAGCTGGCTA
CAGGAAGGCCAGACGCGAATTATTTTTGATGGCGTTGGAATTAGCTTATCGACTGCACGGTGCACCAATG
CTTCTGGCGTCAGGCAGCCATCGGAAGCTGTGGTATGGCTGTGCAGGTCGTAAATCACTGCATAATTCGT
GTCGCTCAAGGCGCACTCCCGTTCTGGATAATGTTTTTTGCGCCGACATCATAACGGTTCTGGCAAATAT
TCTGAAATGAGCTGTTGACAATTAATCATCGGCTCGTATAATGTGTGGAATTGTGAGCGGATAACAATTT
CACACAGGAAACAGTATTCATGTCCCCTATACTAGGTTATTGGAAAATTAAGGGCCTTGTGCAACCCACT
CGACTTCTTTTGGAATATCTTGAAGAAAAATATGAAGAGCATTTGTATGAGCGCGATGAAGGTGATAAAT
GGCGAAACAAAAAGTTTGAATTGGGTTTGGAGTTTCCCAATCTTCCTTATTATATTGATGGTGATGTTAA
ATTAACACAGTCTATGGCCATCATACGTTATATAGCTGACAAGCACAACATGTTGGGTGGTTGTCCAAAA
GAGCGTGCAGAGATTTCAATGCTTGAAGGAGCGGTTTTGGATATTAGATACGGTGTTTCGAGAATTGCAT
ATAGTAAAGACTTTGAAACTCTCAAAGTTGATTTTCTTAGCAAGCTACCTGAAATGCTGAAAATGTTCGA
AGATCGTTTATGTCATAAAACATATTTAAATGGTGATCATGTAACCCATCCTGACTTCATGTTGTATGAC
GCTCTTGATGTTGTTTTATACATGGACCCAATGTGCCTGGATGCGTTCCCAAAATTAGTTTGTTTTAAAA
AACGTATTGAAGCTATCCCACAAATTGATAAGTACTTGAAATCCAGCAAGTATATAGCATGGCCTTTGCA
GGGCTGGCAAGCCACGTTTGGTGGTGGCGACCATCCTCCAAAATCGGATCTGGTTCCGCGTGGATCCCCG
GAATTCATGAATATGGGCACCGGCATGGCGGTTGATATCGCTCTGCGTACCCATGAAATTCCGTACATCT
GGCCGCAGGCTGTTGAGCAACAGGTTGCCGGGCTGAAAGAAGAAGTGCCGGAAGAAGCAAAAGCGGGCCG
TGTTGATCTGCGCGATTTACCGCTGGTCACCATTGATGGCGAAGACGCCCGTGACTTTGACGATGCAGTT
TACTGCGAGAAAAAACGCGGCGGCGGCTGGCGTTTATGGGTCGCGATTGCCGACGTCAGCTACTATGTGC
GTCCGTCAACGCCGCTGGACAGAGAAGCGCGTAACCGTGGCACGTCGGTGTACTTCCCTTCGCAGGTTAT
CCCGATGCTGCCGGAAGTGCTCTCTAACGGCCTGTGTTCGCTCAACCCGCAGGTAGACCGCCTGTGTATG
GTGTGCGAGATGACGGTTTCGTCGAAAGGCCGCCTGACGGGCTACAAATTCTACGAAGCGGTGATGAGCT
CTCACGCGCGTCTGACCTACACCAAAGTCTGGCATATTCTGCAGGGCGATCAGGATCTGCGCGAGCAGTA
CGCCCCGCTGGTTAAGCATCTCGAAGAGTTGCATAACCTCTATAAAGTGCTGGATAAAGCCCGTGAAGAA
CGCGGTGGGATCTCATTTGAGAGCGAAGAAGCGAAGTTCATTTTCAACGCTGAACGCCGTATTGAACGTA
TCGAACAGACCCAGCGTAACGACGCGCACAAATTAATTGAAGAGTGCATGATTCTGGCGAATATCTCGGC
GGCGCGTTTCGTTGAGAAAGCGAAAGAACCGGCACTGTTCCGTATTCACGACAAGCCGAGCACCGAAGCG
ATTACCTCTTTCCGTTCAGTGCTGGCGGAGCTGGGGCTGGAACTGCCGGGCGGTAACAAGCCGGAACCGC
GTGACTACGCGGAGCTGCTGGAGTCGGTTGCCGATCGTCCTGATGCAGAAATGCTGCAAACCATGCTGCT
GCGCTCGATGAAACAGGCGATTTACGATCCAGAAAACCGTGGTCACTTTGGCCTGGCATTGCAGTCCTAT
GCGCACTTTACTTCGCCGATTCGTCGTTATCCAGACCTGACGCTGCACCGCGCCATTAAATATCTGCTGG
CGAAAGAGCAGGGGCATCAGGGCAACACCACTGAAACCGGCGGCTACCATTATTCGATGGAAGAGATGCT
GCAACTGGGTCAGCACTGTTCGATGGCGGAACGTCGTGCCGACGAAGCAACGCGCGATGTGGCTGACTGG
CTGAAGTGTGACTTCATGCTCGACCAGGTATGAGCGGCCGCATCGTGACTGACTGACGATCTGCCTCGCG
CGTTTCGGTGATGACGGTGAAAACCTCTGACACATGCAGCTCCCGGAGACGGTCACAGCTTGTCTGTAAG
CGGATGCCGGGAGCAGACAAGCCCGTCAGGGCGCGTCAGCGGGTGTTGGCGGGTGTCGGGGCGCAGCCAT
GACCCAGTCACGTAGCGATAGCGGAGTGTATAATTCTTGAAGACGAAAGGGCCTCGTGATACGCCTATTT
TTATAGGTTAATGTCATGATAATAATGGTTTCTTAGACGTCAGGTGGCACTTTTCGGGGAAATGTGCGCG
GAACCCCTATTTGTTTATTTTTCTAAATACATTCAAATATGTATCCGCTCATGAGACAATAACCCTGATA
AATGCTTCAATAATATTGAAAAAGGAAGAGTATGAGTATTCAACATTTCCGTGTCGCCCTTATTCCCTTT
TTTGCGGCATTTTGCCTTCCTGTTTTTGCTCACCCAGAAACGCTGGTGAAAGTAAAAGATGCTGAAGATC
AGTTGGGTGCACGAGTGGGTTACATCGAACTGGATCTCAACAGCGGTAAGATCCTTGAGAGTTTTCGCCC
CGAAGAACGTTTTCCAATGATGAGCACTTTTAAAGTTCTGCTATGTGGCGCGGTATTATCCCGTGTTGAC
GCCGGGCAAGAGCAACTCGGTCGCCGCATACACTATTCTCAGAATGACTTGGTTGAGTACTCACCAGTCA
CAGAAAAGCATCTTACGGATGGCATGACAGTAAGAGAATTATGCAGTGCTGCCATAACCATGAGTGATAA
CACTGCGGCCAACTTACTTCTGACAACGATCGGAGGACCGAAGGAGCTAACCGCTTTTTTGCACAACATG
GGGGATCATGTAACTCGCCTTGATCGTTGGGAACCGGAGCTGAATGAAGCCATACCAAACGACGAGCGTG
ACACCACGATGCCTGCAGCAATGGCAACAACGTTGCGCAAACTATTAACTGGCGAACTACTTACTCTAGC
TTCCCGGCAACAATTAATAGACTGGATGGAGGCGGATAAAGTTGCAGGACCACTTCTGCGCTCGGCCCTT
CCGGCTGGCTGGTTTATTGCTGATAAATCTGGAGCCGGTGAGCGTGGGTCTCGCGGTATCATTGCAGCAC
TGGGGCCAGATGGTAAGCCCTCCCGTATCGTAGTTATCTACACGACGGGGAGTCAGGCAACTATGGATGA
ACGAAATAGACAGATCGCTGAGATAGGTGCCTCACTGATTAAGCATTGGTAACTGTCAGACCAAGTTTAC
TCATATATACTTTAGATTGATTTAAAACTTCATTTTTAATTTAAAAGGATCTAGGTGAAGATCCTTTTTG
ATAATCTCATGACCAAAATCCCTTAACGTGAGTTTTCGTTCCACTGAGCGTCAGACCCCGTAGAAAAGAT
CAAAGGATCTTC
Features (pLannotate 1.2.2; 17 found; start..end, strand, type, name):
      1..589     +  rep_origin     ori: high-copy-number ColE1/pMB1/pBR322/pUC origin of replication
    775..826     -  misc_feature   bom (fragment): basis of mobility region from pBR322
    833..910     +  promoter       lacI promoter: lacI
    911..1993    +  CDS            lacI: lac repressor; lacI; The lac repressor binds to the lac operator to inhibit transcription in E. coli. This inhibition can be relieved by adding lactose or isopropyl-β-D-thiogalactopyranoside (IPTG).
   2006..2027    +  protein_bind   CAP binding site: CAP binding activates transcription in the presence of cAMP. E. coli catabolite activator protein
   2042..2072    +  promoter       lac promoter: promoter for the E. coli lac operon
   2080..2096    +  protein_bind   lac operator: The lac repressor binds to the lac operator to inhibit transcription in E. coli. This inhibition can be relieved by adding lactose or isopropyl-β-D-thiogalactopyranoside (IPTG). lac repressor encoded by lacI
   2116..2289    +  CDS            lacZα: LacZα fragment of β-galactosidase; lacZ fragment
   2553..2669    -  CDS            yciV (fragment): RNAAM_ECOLI - Also known as trpH From Escherichia coli (strain K12).
   2745..2773    +  promoter       tac promoter: strong E. coli promoter; hybrid between the trp and lac UV5 promoters
   2781..2797    +  protein_bind   lac operator: The lac repressor binds to the lac operator to inhibit transcription in E. coli. This inhibition can be relieved by adding lactose or isopropyl-β-D-thiogalactopyranoside (IPTG). lac repressor encoded by lacI
   2820..3473    +  CDS            GST26_SCHJA: Experimental evidence at protein level: Swiss-Prot protein existence level 1. GST isoenzymes appear to play a central role in the parasite detoxification system. Other functions are also suspected including a role in increasing the solubility of haematin in the parasite gut. From Schistosoma japonicum (Blood fluke).
   3510..4790    +  CDS            rnr (fragment): RNR_ECOLI - Also known as vacB, yjeC. Experimental evidence at protein level: Swiss-Prot protein existence level 1. 3'-5' exoribonuclease that releases 5'-nucleoside monophosphates and is involved in maturation of structured RNAs (rRNAs, tRNAs and SsrA/tmRNA). In stationary phase, involved in the post- transcriptional regulation of ompA mRNA stability. Shortens RNA processively to di- and trinucleotides. In vitro, exhibits helicase activity, which is independent of its RNase activity. RNases 2 and R (rnb and this entry) contribute to rRNA degradation during starvation, while RNase R and PNPase
   4821..4860    +  CDS            rop (fragment): Rop protein, which maintains plasmids at low copy number; rop
   4962..5002    +  misc_feature   bom (fragment): basis of mobility region from pBR322
   5107..5211    +  promoter       AmpR promoter: bla
   5212..6072    +  CDS            AmpR: β-lactamase; bla; confers resistance to ampicillin, carbenicillin, and related antibiotics
