[The description below was written by a language model from this plasmid's Addgene catalogue record and pLannotate feature annotations shown in this document.]
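Description:
pRnr-ND is a bacterial expression plasmid built on the pGEX4T1 backbone for producing the nuclease domain of Escherichia coli RNase R (Rnr) as an N-terminal glutathione S-transferase fusion. The sequenced plasmid is about 6.2 kb. It replicates from a ColE1/pMB1-type origin and is selected with ampicillin through the bla (β-lactamase) gene driven by its own promoter. Short bom and rop fragments, a lacZα segment with its lac promoter, operator and CAP site, and a small yciV fragment are also annotated, and these appear to be carry-over backbone sequence rather than functional parts of the design.

The expression cassette consists of the strong hybrid tac promoter followed by a lac operator, the Schistosoma japonicum GST coding sequence, and, after a short linker region that the feature table leaves unannotated, a 1,281 bp fragment of rnr. The catalogue describes the insert as "residues 649 to 1929". Given the 1,287 bp insert size and the length of the annotated fragment, these numbers most likely refer to nucleotide positions within the rnr gene rather than amino acids, although the record does not say so explicitly. The plasmid carries its own lacI gene and promoter, so the lac repressor keeps the tac promoter off until it is induced with IPTG.

RNase R is a processive 3'-5' exoribonuclease involved in maturing and degrading structured RNAs. The GST tag allows affinity purification or pull-down of the isolated domain on glutathione resin. The associated study concerns the identification of polyphosphate-binding proteins in E. coli, which suggests the construct was used to test which region of Rnr mediates that interaction.
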