Addgene plasmid #232579: pRnr-ND
Purpose: Expression of the Rnr nuclease domain (residues 649 to 1929) as a GST-fusion.
Depositing lab: Michael Downey. Depositing organization: University of Ottawa. Publication: Identification of polyphosphate-binding proteins in Escherichia coli uncovers targets involved in translation control and ribosome biogenesis. Baijal K, Kore B, Abramchuk I, Denoncourt A, Han S, Simms A, Dagenais A, Long AR, Rudner AD, Lavallee-Adam M, Gray MJ, Downey M. mBio. 2025 Aug 13;16(8):e0050025. doi: 10.1128/mbio.00500-25. Epub 2025 Jul 7. PubMed 40621900.
Backbone
  Vector backbone: pGEX4T1
  Backbone size w/o insert (bp): 4969
  Vector type: Bacterial Expression
Growth in bacteria
  Bacterial resistance: Ampicillin, 100 μg/mL
  Growth temperature: 37°C
  Growth strain: DH5alpha
  Copy number: Unknown
Gene/Insert
  Gene/Insert name: Rnr nuclease domain (residues 649 to 1929)
  Species: E. coli
  Insert size (bp): 1287
  Tag / fusion protein: GST (N terminal on backbone)
Terms and licenses: Academic/Nonprofit Terms; Industry Terms
Depositor comments: Please visit https://doi.org/10.1101/2025.02.12.637445 for bioRxiv preprint.
How to cite: pRnr-ND was a gift from Michael Downey (Addgene plasmid # 232579 ; http://n2t.net/addgene:232579 ; RRID:Addgene_232579)
